Addgene plasmid #154094: pSCIP-hTRAC
Purpose: Self-Cutting and Integrating CRISPR backbone targeting human TCR-alpha common chain
Depositing lab: Scott McComb. Publication: Self-Cutting and Integrating CRISPR Plasmids Enable Targeted Genomic Integration of Genetic Payloads for Rapid Cell Engineering. Bloemberg D, Sosa-Miranda CD, Nguyen T, Weeratna RD, McComb S. CRISPR J. 2021 Feb;4(1):104-119. doi: 10.1089/crispr.2020.0090. PubMed 33616439.
Backbone
  Vector backbone: pQCi
  Backbone manufacturer: Derived from pX458 (Zhang lab)
  Backbone size w/o insert (bp): 9500
  Modifications to backbone: Modular BAIT site integrated (BsaI sites) Intron integrated into spCas9 sequence
  Vector type: Mammalian Expression, CRISPR
Growth in bacteria
  Bacterial resistance: Ampicillin, 100 μg/mL
  Growth temperature: 37°C
  Growth strain: DH5alpha
  Growth instructions: GFP and tdTomato
  Copy number: High Copy
Gene/Insert
  Gene/Insert name: sgRNA and BAIT targeting human TRAC locus (alt name: TCTCTCAGCTGGTACACGGC)
  Species: H. sapiens (human)
Terms and licenses: Academic/Nonprofit Terms; Industry Terms: Not Available to Industry
Depositor comments: Please visit https://www.biorxiv.org/content/10.1101/2020.03.25.008276v4 for bioRxiv preprint.
How to cite: pSCIP-hTRAC was a gift from Scott McComb (Addgene plasmid # 154094 ; http://n2t.net/addgene:154094 ; RRID:Addgene_154094)
