[The description below was written by a language model from this plasmid's Addgene catalogue record and pLannotate feature annotations shown in this document.]
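Description:
pSCIP-hTRAC is a mammalian-expression CRISPR plasmid built on the pQCi backbone, itself derived from pX458, and designed as a "self-cutting and integrating" vector aimed at the human T-cell receptor alpha constant (TRAC) locus. It is propagated in E. coli as a high-copy plasmid through a ColE1/pUC-type origin with ampicillin selection (AmpR under its own bla promoter). An f1 phage origin and a single AAV2 ITR remnant are also annotated, carried over from the parental backbone.

The plasmid combines two expression units. A human U6 Pol III promoter drives a single guide RNA made up of a TRAC-directed spacer and the Streptococcus pyogenes gRNA scaffold; a second partial scaffold match sits just downstream. A hybrid CMV enhancer/chicken β-actin promoter with a hybrid intron drives SpCas9 with a C-terminal nucleoplasmin NLS, followed by EGFP and a bGH polyadenylation signal, so transfected cells can be identified by green fluorescence. The linker between Cas9 and EGFP is not annotated. According to the record, an intron was inserted into the Cas9 coding sequence. This fits the split Cas9 annotation, in which the short "IgH signal sequence" hit interrupting the C-terminal portion probably reflects that intron rather than a true signal peptide.

The defining modification is a modular BAIT site, installed via BsaI sites, that carries the same TRAC target as the guide. Cas9 can therefore cut both the genomic locus and the plasmid, linearising the plasmid in cells so that it or a cloned payload can integrate at TRAC. The BAIT site is not annotated in the feature table. The record also mentions tdTomato, but only EGFP appears in the sequenced features. The construct serves as a backbone for rapid targeted cell engineering.
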