Features (pLannotate 1.2.2; 21 found; start..end, strand, type, name):
      1..241     +  promoter       U6 promoter: RNA polymerase III promoter for human U6 snRNA
    271..346     +  misc_RNA       gRNA scaffold: guide RNA scaffold for the Streptococcus pyogenes CRISPR/Cas9 system
    353..396     +  misc_RNA       gRNA scaffold (fragment): guide RNA scaffold for the Streptococcus pyogenes CRISPR/Cas9 system
    484..769     +  enhancer       CMV enhancer: human cytomegalovirus immediate early enhancer; contains an 18-bp deletion relative to the standard CMV enhancer
    771..1048    +  promoter       chicken β-actin promoter: No description available
   1049..1276    +  intron         hybrid intron: hybrid between chicken β-actin (CBA) and minute virus of mice (MMV) introns (Gray et al., 2011)
   1414..3015    +  CDS            Cas9(N): N-terminal portion of Streptococcus pyogenes Cas9 (Zetsche et al., 2015)
   3016..3548    +  CDS            Cas9(C) (fragment): C-terminal portion of Streptococcus pyogenes Cas9 (Zetsche et al., 2015)
   3544..3634    +  CDS            IgH signal sequence (fragment): signal sequence from the mouse immunoglobulin heavy chain variable region
   3626..5596    +  CDS            Cas9(C) (fragment): C-terminal portion of Streptococcus pyogenes Cas9 (Zetsche et al., 2015)
   5597..5644    +  CDS            nucleoplasmin NLS: bipartite nuclear localization signal from nucleoplasmin
   5714..6427    +  CDS            EGFP: EGFP is a basic (constitutively fluorescent) green fluorescent protein published in 1996, derived from Aequorea victoria. It is reported to be a rapidly-maturing weak dimer with moderate acid sensitivity.
   6461..6572    +  polyA_signal   bGH poly(A) signal: bovine growth hormone polyadenylation signal
   6677..6817    +  repeat_region  AAV2 ITR: inverted terminal repeat of adeno-associated virus serotype 2 inverted
   6822..6873    -  misc_feature   bom (fragment): basis of mobility region from pBR322
   6892..7347    +  rep_origin     f1 ori (sequence partly withheld): f1 bacteriophage origin of replication; arrow indicates direction of (+) strand synthesis
   7348..7397    -  misc_feature   bom (fragment): basis of mobility region from pBR322
   7499..7534    -  CDS            rop (fragment): Rop protein, which maintains plasmids at low copy number; rop
   7629..7733    +  promoter       AmpR promoter: bla
   7734..8594    +  CDS            AmpR: β-lactamase; bla; confers resistance to ampicillin, carbenicillin, and related antibiotics
   8765..9353    +  rep_origin     ori: high-copy-number ColE1/pMB1/pBR322/pUC origin of replication
>Addgene plasmid #154094 | pSCIP-hTRAC | addgene full sequence | sequence record 307107 | Addgene NGS Result
GAGGGCCTATTTCCCATGATTCCTTCATATTTGCATATACGATACAAGGCTGTTAGAGAGATAATTGGAA
TTAATTTGACTGTAAACACAAAGATATTAGTACAAAATACGTGACGTAGAAAGTAATAATTTCTTGGGTA
GTTTGCAGTTTTAAAATTATGTTTTAAAATGGACTATCATATGCTTACCGTAACTTGAAAGTATTTCGAT
TTCTTGGCTTTATATATCTTGTGGAAAGGACGAAACACCGTCTCTCAGCTGGTACACGGCGTTTTAGAGC
TAGAAATAGCAAGTTAAAATAAGGCTAGTCCGTTATCAACTTGAAAAAGTGGCACCGAGTCGGTGCTTTT
TTGTTTTAGAGCTAGAAATAGCAAGTTAAAATAAGGCTAGTCCGTTTTTAGCGCGTGCGCCAATTCTGCA
GACAAATGGCTCTAGAACGCGTAGGCCTTCTCTCAGCTGGTACACGGCAGGGCTAGCGGTACCCGTTACA
TAACTTACGGTAAATGGCCCGCCTGGCTGACCGCCCAACGACCCCCGCCCATTGACGTCAATAGTAACGC
CAATAGGGACTTTCCATTGACGTCAATGGGTGGAGTATTTACGGTAAACTGCCCACTTGGCAGTACATCA
AGTGTATCATATGCCAAGTACGCCCCCTATTGACGTCAATGACGGTAAATGGCCCGCCTGGCATTGTGCC
CAGTACATGACCTTATGGGACTTTCCTACTTGGCAGTACATCTACGTATTAGTCATCGCTATTACCATGG
TCGAGGTGAGCCCCACGTTCTGCTTCACTCTCCCCATCTCCCCCCCCTCCCCACCCCCAATTTTGTATTT
ATTTATTTTTTAATTATTTTGTGCAGCGATGGGGGCGGGGGGGGGGGGGGGGCGCGCGCCGGGGGGGGGG
GGGGGGGGSGGGGGGSGGGGSGGGGSGAGGCGGAGAGGTGCGGCGGCAGCCAATCAGAGCGGCGCGCTCC
GAAAGTTTCCTTTTATGGCGAGGCGGCGGCGGCGGCGGCCCTATAAAAAGCGAAGCGCGCGGCGGGCGGG
AGTCGCTGCGCGCTGCCTTCGCCCCGTGCCCCGCTCCGCCGCCGCCTCGCGCCGCCCGCCCCGGCTCTGA
CTGACCGCGTTACTCCCACAGGTGAGCGGGCGGGACGGCCCTTCTCCTCCGGGCTGTAATTAGCTGAGCA
AGAGGTAAGGGTTTAAGGGATGGTTGGTTGGTGGGGTATTAATGTTTAATTACCTGGAGCACCTGCCTGA
AATCACTTTTTTTCAGGTTGGACCGGTGCCACCATGGACTATAAGGACCACGACGGAGACTACAAGGATC
ATGATATTGATTACAAAGACGATGACGATAAGATGGCCCCAAAGAAGAAGCGGAAGGTCGGTATCCACGG
AGTCCCAGCAGCCGACAAGAAGTACAGCATCGGCCTGGACATCGGCACCAACTCTGTGGGCTGGGCCGTG
ATCACCGACGAGTACAAGGTGCCCAGCAAGAAATTCAAGGTGCTGGGCAACACCGACCGGCACAGCATCA
AGAAGAACCTGATCGGAGCCCTGCTGTTCGACAGCGGCGAAACAGCCGAGGCCACCCGGCTGAAGAGAAC
CGCCAGAAGAAGATACACCAGACGGAAGAACCGGATCTGCTATCTGCAAGAGATCTTCAGCAACGAGATG
GCCAAGGTGGACGACAGCTTCTTCCACAGACTGGAAGAGTCCTTCCTGGTGGAAGAGGATAAGAAGCACG
AGCGGCACCCCATCTTCGGCAACATCGTGGACGAGGTGGCCTACCACGAGAAGTACCCCACCATCTACCA
CCTGAGAAAGAAACTGGTGGACAGCACCGACAAGGCCGACCTGCGGCTGATCTATCTGGCCCTGGCCCAC
ATGATCAAGTTCCGGGGCCACTTCCTGATCGAGGGCGACCTGAACCCCGACAACAGCGACGTGGACAAGC
TGTTCATCCAGCTGGTGCAGACCTACAACCAGCTGTTCGAGGAAAACCCCATCAACGCCAGCGGCGTGGA
CGCCAAGGCCATCCTGTCTGCCAGACTGAGCAAGAGCAGACGGCTGGAAAATCTGATCGCCCAGCTGCCC
GGCGAGAAGAAGAATGGCCTGTTCGGAAACCTGATTGCCCTGAGCCTGGGCCTGACCCCCAACTTCAAGA
GCAACTTCGACCTGGCCGAGGATGCCAAACTGCAGCTGAGCAAGGACACCTACGACGACGACCTGGACAA
CCTGCTGGCCCAGATCGGCGACCAGTACGCCGACCTGTTTCTGGCCGCCAAGAACCTGTCCGACGCCATC
CTGCTGAGCGACATCCTGAGAGTGAACACCGAGATCACCAAGGCCCCCCTGAGCGCCTCTATGATCAAGA
GATACGACGAGCACCACCAGGACCTGACCCTGCTGAAAGCTCTCGTGCGGCAGCAGCTGCCTGAGAAGTA
CAAAGAGATTTTCTTCGACCAGAGCAAGAACGGCTACGCCGGCTACATTGACGGCGGAGCCAGCCAGGAA
GAGTTCTACAAGTTCATCAAGCCCATCCTGGAAAAGATGGACGGCACCGAGGAACTGCTCGTGAAGCTGA
ACAGAGAGGACCTGCTGCGGAAGCAGCGGACCTTCGACAACGGCAGCATCCCCCACCAGATCCACCTGGG
AGAGCTGCACGCCATTCTGCGGCGGCAGGAAGATTTTTACCCATTCCTGAAGGACAACCGGGAAAAGATC
GAGAAGATCCTGACCTTCCGCATCCCCTACTACGTGGGCCCTCTGGCCAGGGGAAACAGCAGATTCGCCT
GGATGACCAGAAAGAGCGAGGAAACCATCACCCCCTGGAACTTCGAGGAAGTGGTGGACAAGGGCGCTTC
CGCCCAGAGCTTCATCGAGCGGATGACCAACTTCGATAAGAACCTGCCCAACGAGAAGGTGCTGCCCAAG
CACAGCCTGCTGTACGAGTACTTCACCGTGTATAACGAGCTGACCAAAGTGAAATACGTGACCGAGGGAA
TGAGAAAGCCCGCCTTCCTGAGCGGCGAGCAGAAAAAGGCCATCGTGGACCTGCTGTTCAAGACCAACCG
GAAAGTGACCGTGAAGCAGCTGAAAGAGGACTACTTCAAGAAAATCGAGTGCTTCGACTCCGTGGAAATC
TCCGGCGTGGAAGATCGGTTCAACGCCTCCCTGGGCACATACCACGATCTGCTGAAAATTATCAAGGACA
AGGACTTCCTGGACAATGAGGAAAACGAGGACATTCTGGAAGATATCGTGCTGACCCTGACACTGTTTGA
GGACAGAGAGATGATCGAGGAACGGCTGAAAACCTATGCCCACCTGTTCGACGACAAAGTGATGAAGCAG
CTGAAGCGGCGGAGATACACCGGCTGGGGCAGGCTGAGCCGGAAGCTGATCAACGGCATCCGGGACAAGC
AGTCCGGCAAGACAATCCTGGATTTCCTGAAGTCCGACGGCTTCGCCAACAGAAACTTCATGCAGCTGAT
CCACGACGACAGCCTGACCTTTAAAGAGGACATCCAGAAAGCCCAGGTAAGGGGCTCACAGTAGCAGGCT
TGAGGTCTGGACATATATATGGGTGACAATGACATCCACTTTGCCTTTCTCTCCACAGGTGTCCGGCCAG
GGCGATAGCCTGCACGAGCACATTGCCAATCTGGCCGGCAGCCCCGCCATTAAGAAGGGCATCCTGCAGA
CAGTGAAGGTGGTGGACGAGCTCGTGAAAGTGATGGGCCGGCACAAGCCCGAGAACATCGTGATCGAAAT
GGCCAGAGAGAACCAGACCACCCAGAAGGGACAGAAGAACAGCCGCGAGAGAATGAAGCGGATCGAAGAG
GGCATCAAAGAGCTGGGCAGCCAGATCCTGAAAGAACACCCCGTGGAAAACACCCAGCTGCAGAACGAGA
AGCTGTACCTGTACTACCTGCAGAATGGGCGGGATATGTACGTGGACCAGGAACTGGACATCAACCGGCT
GTCCGACTACGATGTGGACCATATCGTGCCTCAGAGCTTTCTGAAGGACGACTCCATCGACAACAAGGTG
CTGACCAGAAGCGACAAGAACCGGGGCAAGAGCGACAACGTGCCCTCCGAAGAGGTCGTGAAGAAGATGA
AGAACTACTGGCGGCAGCTGCTGAACGCCAAGCTGATTACCCAGAGAAAGTTCGACAATCTGACCAAGGC
CGAGAGAGGCGGCCTGAGCGAACTGGATAAGGCCGGCTTCATCAAGAGACAGCTGGTGGAAACCCGGCAG
ATCACAAAGCACGTGGCACAGATCCTGGACTCCCGGATGAACACTAAGTACGACGAGAATGACAAGCTGA
TCCGGGAAGTGAAAGTGATCACCCTGAAGTCCAAGCTGGTGTCCGATTTCCGGAAGGATTTCCAGTTTTA
CAAAGTGCGCGAGATCAACAACTACCACCACGCCCACGACGCCTACCTGAACGCCGTCGTGGGAACCGCC
CTGATCAAAAAGTACCCTAAGCTGGAAAGCGAGTTCGTGTACGGCGACTACAAGGTGTACGACGTGCGGA
AGATGATCGCCAAGAGCGAGCAGGAAATCGGCAAGGCTACCGCCAAGTACTTCTTCTACAGCAACATCAT
GAACTTTTTCAAGACCGAGATTACCCTGGCCAACGGCGAGATCCGGAAGCGGCCTCTGATCGAGACAAAC
GGCGAAACCGGGGAGATCGTGTGGGATAAGGGCCGGGATTTTGCCACCGTGCGGAAAGTGCTGAGCATGC
CCCAAGTGAATATCGTGAAAAAGACCGAGGTGCAGACAGGCGGCTTCAGCAAAGAGTCTATCCTGCCCAA
GAGGAACAGCGATAAGCTGATCGCCAGAAAGAAGGACTGGGACCCTAAGAAGTACGGCGGCTTCGACAGC
CCCACCGTGGCCTATTCTGTGCTGGTGGTGGCCAAAGTGGAAAAGGGCAAGTCCAAGAAACTGAAGAGTG
TGAAAGAGCTGCTGGGGATCACCATCATGGAAAGAAGCAGCTTCGAGAAGAATCCCATCGACTTTCTGGA
AGCCAAGGGCTACAAAGAAGTGAAAAAGGACCTGATCATCAAGCTGCCTAAGTACTCCCTGTTCGAGCTG
GAAAACGGCCGGAAGAGAATGCTGGCCTCTGCCGGCGAACTGCAGAAGGGAAACGAACTGGCCCTGCCCT
CCAAATATGTGAACTTCCTGTACCTGGCCAGCCACTATGAGAAGCTGAAGGGCTCCCCCGAGGATAATGA
GCAGAAACAGCTGTTTGTGGAACAGCACAAGCACTACCTGGACGAGATCATCGAGCAGATCAGCGAGTTC
TCCAAGAGAGTGATCCTGGCCGACGCTAATCTGGACAAAGTGCTGTCCGCCTACAACAAGCACCGGGATA
AGCCCATCAGAGAGCAGGCCGAGAATATCATCCACCTGTTTACCCTGACCAATCTGGGAGCCCCTGCCGC
CTTCAAGTACTTTGACACCACCATCGACCGGAAGAGGTACACCAGCACCAAAGAGGTGCTGGACGCCACC
CTGATCCACCAGAGCATCACCGGCCTGTACGAGACACGGATCGACCTGTCTCAGCTGGGAGGCGACAAAA
GGCCGGCGGCCACGAAAAAGGCCGGCCAGGCAAAAAAGAAAAAGGAATTCGGCAGTGGAGAGGGCAGAGG
AAGTCTGCTAACATGCGGTGACGTCGAGGAGAATCCTGGCCCAGTGAGCAAGGGCGAGGAGCTGTTCACC
GGGGTGGTGCCCATCCTGGTCGAGCTGGACGGCGACGTAAACGGCCACAAGTTCAGCGTGTCCGGCGAGG
GCGAGGGCGATGCCACCTACGGCAAGCTGACCCTGAAGTTCATCTGCACCACCGGCAAGCTGCCCGTGCC
CTGGCCCACCCTCGTGACCACCCTGACCTACGGCGTGCAGTGCTTCAGCCGCTACCCCGACCACATGAAG
CAGCACGACTTCTTCAAGTCCGCCATGCCCGAAGGCTACGTCCAGGAGCGCACCATCTTCTTCAAGGACG
ACGGCAACTACAAGACCCGCGCCGAGGTGAAGTTCGAGGGCGACACCCTGGTGAACCGCATCGAGCTGAA
GGGCATCGACTTCAAGGAGGACGGCAACATCCTGGGGCACAAGCTGGAGTACAACTACAACAGCCACAAC
GTCTATATCATGGCCGACAAGCAGAAGAACGGCATCAAGGTGAACTTCAAGATCCGCCACAACATCGAGG
ACGGCAGCGTGCAGCTCGCCGACCACTACCAGCAGAACACCCCCATCGGCGACGGCCCCGTGCTGCTGCC
CGACAACCACTACCTGAGCACCCAGTCCGCCCTGAGCAAAGACCCCAACGAGAAGCGCGATCACATGGTC
CTGCTGGAGTTCGTGACCGCCGCCGGGATCACTCTCGGCATGGACGAGCTGTACAAGGAATTCTAACTAG
AGCTCGCTGATCAGCCTCGACTGTGCCTTCTAGTTGCCAGCCATCTGTTGTTTGCCCCTCCCCCGTGCCT
TCCTTGACCCTGGAAGGTGCCACTCCCACTGTCCTTTCCTAATAAAATGAGGAAATTGCATCGCATTGTC
TGAGTAGGTGTCATTCTATTCTGGGGGGTGGGGTGGGGCAGGACAGCAAGGGGGAGGATTGGGAAGAGAA
TAGCAGGCATGCTGGGGAGCGGCCGCAGGAACCCCTAGTGATGGAGTTGGCCACTCCCTCTCTGCGCGCT
CGCTCGCTCACTGAGGCCGGGCGACCAAAGGTCGCCCGACGCCCGGGCTTTGCCCGGGCGGCCTCAGTGA
GCGAGCGAGCGCGCAGCTGCCTGCAGGGGCGCCTGATGCGGTATTTTCTCCTTACGCATCTGTGCGGTAT
TTCACACCGCATA
[95 nt withheld, positions 6874-6968]
T
[46 nt withheld, positions 6970-7015]
C
[141 nt withheld, positions 7017-7157]
CCTTTGACGTTGGAGTCCACGTTCTTT
[37 nt withheld, positions 7185-7221]
ACTCTATCTCGGGCTATTCTTTTGATTTATAAGGGATTTTGCCGATTTCGGTCTATTGGTTAAAAAATGA
GCTGATTTAACAAAAATTTAACGCGAATTTTAACAAAATATTAACGTTTACAATTTTATGGTGCACTCTC
AGTACAATCTGCTCTGATGCCGCATAGTTAAGCCAGCCCCGACACCCGCCAACACCCGCTGACGCGCCCT
GACGGGCTTGTCTGCTCCCGGCATCCGCTTACAGACAAGCTGTGACCGTCTCCGGGAGCTGCATGTGTCA
GAGGTTTTCACCGTCATCACCGAAACGCGCGAGACGAAAGGGCCTCGTGATACGCCTATTTTTATAGGTT
AATGTCATGATAATAATGGTTTCTTAGACGTCAGGTGGCACTTTTCGGGGAAATGTGCGCGGAACCCCTA
TTTGTTTATTTTTCTAAATACATTCAAATATGTATCCGCTCATGAGACAATAACCCTGATAAATGCTTCA
ATAATATTGAAAAAGGAAGAGTATGAGTATTCAACATTTCCGTGTCGCCCTTATTCCCTTTTTTGCGGCA
TTTTGCCTTCCTGTTTTTGCTCACCCAGAAACGCTGGTGAAAGTAAAAGATGCTGAAGATCAGTTGGGTG
CACGAGTGGGTTACATCGAACTGGATCTCAACAGCGGTAAGATCCTTGAGAGTTTTCGCCCCGAAGAACG
TTTTCCAATGATGAGCACTTTTAAAGTTCTGCTATGTGGCGCGGTATTATCCCGTATTGACGCCGGGCAA
GAGCAACTCGGTCGCCGCATACACTATTCTCAGAATGACTTGGTTGAGTACTCACCAGTCACAGAAAAGC
ATCTTACGGATGGCATGACAGTAAGAGAATTATGCAGTGCTGCCATAACCATGAGTGATAACACTGCGGC
CAACTTACTTCTGACAACGATCGGAGGACCGAAGGAGCTAACCGCTTTTTTGCACAACATGGGGGATCAT
GTAACTCGCCTTGATCGTTGGGAACCGGAGCTGAATGAAGCCATACCAAACGACGAGCGTGACACCACGA
TGCCTGTAGCAATGGCAACAACGTTGCGCAAACTATTAACTGGCGAACTACTTACTCTAGCTTCCCGGCA
ACAATTAATAGACTGGATGGAGGCGGATAAAGTTGCAGGACCACTTCTGCGCTCGGCCCTTCCGGCTGGC
TGGTTTATTGCTGATAAATCTGGAGCCGGTGAGCGTGGAAGCCGCGGTATCATTGCAGCACTGGGGCCAG
ATGGTAAGCCCTCCCGTATCGTAGTTATCTACACGACGGGGAGTCAGGCAACTATGGATGAACGAAATAG
ACAGATCGCTGAGATAGGTGCCTCACTGATTAAGCATTGGTAACTGTCAGACCAAGTTTACTCATATATA
CTTTAGATTGATTTAAAACTTCATTTTTAATTTAAAAGGATCTAGGTGAAGATCCTTTTTGATAATCTCA
TGACCAAAATCCCTTAACGTGAGTTTTCGTTCCACTGAGCGTCAGACCCCGTAGAAAAGATCAAAGGATC
TTCTTGAGATCCTTTTTTTCTGCGCGTAATCTGCTGCTTGCAAACAAAAAAACCACCGCTACCAGCGGTG
GTTTGTTTGCCGGATCAAGAGCTACCAACTCTTTTTCCGAAGGTAACTGGCTTCAGCAGAGCGCAGATAC
CAAATACTGTTCTTCTAGTGTAGCCGTAGTTAGGCCACCACTTCAAGAACTCTGTAGCACCGCCTACATA
CCTCGCTCTGCTAATCCTGTTACCAGTGGCTGCTGCCAGTGGCGATAAGTCGTGTCTTACCGGGTTGGAC
TCAAGACGATAGTTACCGGATAAGGCGCAGCGGTCGGGCTGAACGGGGGGTTCGTGCACACAGCCCAGCT
TGGAGCGAACGACCTACACCGAACTGAGATACCTACAGCGTGAGCTATGAGAAAGCGCCACGCTTCCCGA
AGGGAGAAAGGCGGACAGGTATCCGGTAAGCGGCAGGGTCGGAACAGGAGAGCGCACGAGGGAGCTTCCA
GGGGGAAACGCCTGGTATCTTTATAGTCCTGTCGGGTTTCGCCACCTCTGACTTGAGCGTCGATTTTTGT
GATGCTCGTCAGGGGGGCGGAGCCTATGGAAAAACGCCAGCAACGCGGCCTTTTTACGGTTCCTGGCCTT
TTGCTGGCCTTTTGCTCACATGT
